Addgene plasmid #37132: pLSSmOrange-mKate2 caspase-3 biosensor
Depositing lab: Vladislav Verkhusha. Depositing organization: Albert Einstein College of Medicine. Publication: An Orange Fluorescent Protein with a Large Stokes Shift for Single-Excitation Multicolor FCCS and FRET Imaging. Shcherbakova DM, Hink MA, Joosen L, Gadella TW, Verkhusha VV. J Am Chem Soc. 2012 May 9;134(18):7913-23. doi: 10.1021/ja3018972 PubMed 22486524.
Backbone
  Vector backbone: pN1
  Backbone manufacturer: Clontech
  Backbone size w/o insert (bp): 3959
  Total vector size (bp): 5434
  Vector type: Mammalian Expression
  Selectable markers: Neomycin (select with G418)
Growth in bacteria
  Bacterial resistance: Kanamycin, 50 μg/mL
  Growth temperature: 37°C
  Growth strain: DH5alpha
  Copy number: High Copy
Gene/Insert
  Gene/Insert name: LSSmOrange-DEVD-mKate2
  Insert size (bp): 1475
  Mutation: A44V/F84L/W145M/I165D/M167L/G202D compared to mOrange (but numbering relative to EGFP)
  Promoter: CMV
  Cloning method: Restriction Enzyme; 5′ cloning site BglII (not destroyed); 3′ cloning site NotI (not destroyed)
  Sequencing primers: 5′ CMV-F; 3′ SV40pA-R
Terms and licenses: Academic/Nonprofit Terms; Industry Terms: Not Available to Industry
How to cite: pLSSmOrange-mKate2 caspase-3 biosensor was a gift from Vladislav Verkhusha (Addgene plasmid # 37132 ; http://n2t.net/addgene:37132 ; RRID:Addgene_37132)
