[The description below was written by a language model from this plasmid's Addgene catalogue record and pLannotate feature annotations shown in this document.]
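Description:
pLSSmOrange-mKate2 caspase-3 biosensor is a 5,434 bp mammalian expression plasmid built on the Clontech pN1 backbone. It replicates at high copy in E. coli from a ColE1/pUC-type origin and also carries an f1 phage origin. A single Tn5 NeoR/KanR (aminoglycoside phosphotransferase) gene serves both hosts. The bacterial bla promoter drives it for kanamycin selection in bacteria, and the SV40 enhancer/early promoter drives it for G418 selection of transfected mammalian cells, with the HSV TK polyadenylation signal downstream. The feature table also lists short fragments of ble, SV40 large T antigen and the bGH poly(A) signal. These look like backbone remnants or incidental sequence matches rather than functional parts.

The payload is a roughly 1.5 kb fusion, LSSmOrange-DEVD-mKate2, cloned between BglII and NotI. It is expressed from the human CMV immediate-early enhancer/promoter and terminated by the SV40 poly(A) signal. LSSmOrange is a large-Stokes-shift orange fluorescent protein derived from mOrange; the record lists the substitutions A44V, F84L, W145M, I165D, M167L and G202D, numbered relative to EGFP. It sits upstream of the monomeric far-red protein mKate2, and the two coding sequences are separated by a short linker, which per the insert name contains the DEVD motif recognised by caspase-3.

In the intact fusion the two fluorophores are held close together, so LSSmOrange can act as a FRET donor to mKate2. Cleavage at DEVD by active caspase-3 separates them and reduces FRET, giving an optical readout of caspase-3 activity, such as during apoptosis, in live mammalian cells. The associated publication presents LSSmOrange as a tool for single-excitation multicolour FCCS and FRET imaging, which is consistent with this use.
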