Features (pLannotate 1.2.2; 15 found; start..end, strand, type, name):
     61..364     +  enhancer       CMV enhancer: human cytomegalovirus immediate early enhancer
    365..568     +  promoter       CMV promoter: human cytomegalovirus (CMV) immediate early promoter
    591..616     +  misc_feature   MCS (fragment): multiple cloning site
    622..1329    +  CDS            LSSmOrange: LSSmOrange is a basic (constitutively fluorescent) long stokes shift fluorescent protein published in 2012, derived from Discosoma sp.. It has moderate acid sensitivity.
   1402..2100    +  CDS            mKate2: monomeric far-red fluorescent protein (Shcherbo et al., 2009) mammalian codon-optimized
   2116..2199    +  CDS            large T antigen (fragment): large T antigen from SV40 (simian virus 40)
   2222..2343    +  polyA_signal   SV40 poly(A) signal: SV40 polyadenylation signal
   2377..2805    -  rep_origin     f1 ori (sequence partly withheld): f1 bacteriophage origin of replication; arrow indicates direction of (+) strand synthesis
   2832..2936    +  promoter       AmpR promoter: bla
   2938..3295    +  promoter       SV40 promoter: SV40 enhancer and early promoter
   3330..4124    +  CDS            NeoR/KanR: aminoglycoside phosphotransferase from Tn5; aph(3')-II (or nptII); confers resistance to neomycin, kanamycin, and G418 (Geneticin®)
   4145..4297    +  CDS            ble (fragment): BLE_KLEPN - Experimental evidence at protein level: Swiss-Prot protein existence level 1. Binding protein with a strong affinity to the bleomycin family of antibiotics. Binds to CL990; an antimitotic-antibiotic compound. From Klebsiella pneumoniae.
   4356..4403    +  polyA_signal   HSV TK poly(A) signal: herpes simplex virus thymidine kinase polyadenylation signal (Cole and Stacy, 1985)
   4494..4510    -  polyA_signal   bGH poly(A) signal (fragment): bovine growth hormone polyadenylation signal
   4732..5320    +  rep_origin     ori: high-copy-number ColE1/pMB1/pBR322/pUC origin of replication
>Addgene plasmid #37132 | pLSSmOrange-mKate2 caspase-3 biosensor | addgene full sequence | sequence record 246108 | Addgene NGS Result
TAGTTATTAATAGTAATCAATTACGGGGTCATTAGTTCATAGCCCATATATGGAGTTCCGCGTTACATAA
CTTACGGTAAATGGCCCGCCTGGCTGACCGCCCAACGACCCCCGCCCATTGACGTCAATAATGACGTATG
TTCCCATAGTAACGCCAATAGGGACTTTCCATTGACGTCAATGGGTGGAGTATTTACGGTAAACTGCCCA
CTTGGCAGTACATCAAGTGTATCATATGCCAAGTACGCCCCCTATTGACGTCAATGACGGTAAATGGCCC
GCCTGGCATTATGCCCAGTACATGACCTTATGGGACTTTCCTACTTGGCAGTACATCTACGTATTAGTCA
TCGCTATTACCATGGTGATGCGGTTTTGGCAGTACATCAATGGGCGTGGATAGCGGTTTGACTCACGGGG
ATTTCCAAGTCTCCACCCCATTGACGTCAATGGGAGTTTGTTTTGGCACCAAAATCAACGGGACTTTCCA
AAATGTCGTAACAACTCCGCCCCATTGACGCAAATGGGCGGTAGGCGTGTACGGTGGGAGGTCTATATAA
GCAGAGCTGGTTTAGTGAACCGTCAGATCCGCTAGCGCTACCGGACTCAGATCTCGCCACCATGGTGAGC
AAGGGCGAGGAGAATAACATGGCCATCATCAAGGAGTTCATGCGCTTCAAGGTGCGCATGGAGGGCTCCG
TGAACGGCCACGAGTTCGAGATCGAGGGCGAGGGCGAGGGCCGCCCCTACGAGGGCTTTCAGACCGTTAA
GCTGAAGGTGACCAAGGGTGGCCCCCTGCCCTTCGCCTGGGACATCTTGTCCCCTCAGTTCACCTACGGC
TCCAAGGCCTACGTGAAGCACCCCGCCGACATCCCCGACTACCTCAAGCTGTCCTTCCCCGAGGGCTTCA
AGTGGGAGCGCGTGATGAACTTCGAGGACGGCGGCGTGGTGACCGTGACTCAGGACTCCTCCCTGCAGGA
CGGCGAGTTCATCTACAAGGTGAAGCTGCGCGGCACCAACTTCCCCTCCGACGGCCCCGTAATGCAGAAG
AAGACCATGGGCATGGAGGCCTCCTCCGAGCGGATGTACCCCGAGGACGGCGCCCTGAAGGGCGAGGACA
AGCTCAGGCTGAAGCTGAAGGACGGCGGCCACTACACCTCCGAGGTCAAGACCACCTACAAGGCCAAGAA
GCCCGTGCAGTTGCCCGGCGCCTACATCGTCGACATCAAGTTGGACATCACCTCCCACAACGAGGACTAC
ACCATCGTGGAACAGTACGAACGCGCCGAGGGCCGCCACTCCACCGGCGGCATGGACGAGCTGTACAAGG
AATTCGGTGGTTCTGGTTCTGATGAAGTTGATAAGCTTGGTGGTTCTGGTTCTGGTTCACCGGTCGCCAC
CATGGTGAGCGAGCTGATTAAGGAGAACATGCACATGAAGCTGTACATGGAGGGCACCGTGAACAACCAC
CACTTCAAGTGCACATCCGAGGGCGAAGGCAAGCCCTACGAGGGCACCCAGACCATGAGAATCAAGGCGG
TCGAGGGCGGCCCTCTCCCCTTCGCCTTCGACATCCTGGCTACCAGCTTCATGTACGGCAGCAAAACCTT
CATCAACCACACCCAGGGCATCCCCGACTTCTTTAAGCAGTCCTTCCCCGAGGGCTTCACATGGGAGAGA
GTCACCACATACGAAGACGGGGGCGTGCTGACCGCTACCCAGGACACCAGCCTCCAGGACGGCTGCCTCA
TCTACAACGTCAAGATCAGAGGGGTGAACTTCCCATCCAACGGCCCTGTGATGCAGAAGAAAACACTCGG
CTGGGAGGCCTCCACCGAGACCCTGTACCCCGCTGACGGCGGCCTGGAAGGCAGAGCCGACATGGCCCTG
AAGCTCGTGGGCGGGGGCCACCTGATCTGCAACTTGAAGACCACATACAGATCCAAGAAACCCGCTAAGA
ACCTCAAGATGCCCGGCGTCTACTATGTGGACAGAAGACTGGAAAGAATCAAGGAGGCCGACAAAGAGAC
CTACGTCGAGCAGCACGAGGTGGCTGTGGCCAGATACTGCGACCTCCCTAGCAAACTGGGGCACAGATGA
GCGGCCGCGACTCTAGATCATAATCAGCCATACCACATTTGTAGAGGTTTTACTTGCTTTAAAAAACCTC
CCACACCTCCCCCTGAACCTGAAACATAAAATGAATGCAATTGTTGTTGTTAACTTGTTTATTGCAGCTT
ATAATGGTTACAAATAAAGCAATAGCATCACAAATTTCACAAATAAAGCATTTTTTTCACTGCATTCTAG
TTGTGGTTTGTCCAAACTCATCAATGTATCTTAAGGCGTAAATTGTAAGCGTTAATATTTTGTTAAAATT
CGCGTTAAATTTTTGTTAAATCAGCTCATTTTTTAACCAATAGGCCGAAATCGGCAAAATCCCTTATAAA
TCAAAAGAATAGACCGAGATAGGGT
[37 nt withheld, positions 2476-2512]
AAAGAACGTGGACTCCAACGTCAAAGG
[49 nt withheld, positions 2540-2588]
T
[91 nt withheld, positions 2590-2680]
G
[124 nt withheld, positions 2682-2805]
CAGGTGGCACTTTTCGGGGAAATGTGCGCGGAACCCCTATTTGTTTATTTTTCTAAATACATTCAAATAT
GTATCCGCTCATGAGACAATAACCCTGATAAATGCTTCAATAATATTGAAAAAGGAAGAGTCCTGAGGCG
GAAAGAACCAGCTGTGGAATGTGTGTCAGTTAGGGTGTGGAAAGTCCCCAGGCTCCCCAGCAGGCAGAAG
TATGCAAAGCATGCATCTCAATTAGTCAGCAACCAGGTGTGGAAAGTCCCCAGGCTCCCCAGCAGGCAGA
AGTATGCAAAGCATGCATCTCAATTAGTCAGCAACCATAGTCCCGCCCCTAACTCCGCCCATCCCGCCCC
TAACTCCGCCCAGTTCCGCCCATTCTCCGCCCCATGGCTGACTAATTTTTTTTATTTATGCAGAGGCCGA
GGCCGCCTCGGCCTCTGAGCTATTCCAGAAGTAGTGAGGAGGCTTTTTTGGAGGCCTAGGCTTTTGCAAA
GATCGATCAAGAGACAGGATGAGGATCGTTTCGCATGATTGAACAAGATGGATTGCACGCAGGTTCTCCG
GCCGCTTGGGTGGAGAGGCTATTCGGCTATGACTGGGCACAACAGACAATCGGCTGCTCTGATGCCGCCG
TGTTCCGGCTGTCAGCGCAGGGGCGCCCGGTTCTTTTTGTCAAGACCGACCTGTCCGGTGCCCTGAATGA
ACTGCAAGACGAGGCAGCGCGGCTATCGTGGCTGGCCACGACGGGCGTTCCTTGCGCAGCTGTGCTCGAC
GTTGTCACTGAAGCGGGAAGGGACTGGCTGCTATTGGGCGAAGTGCCGGGGCAGGATCTCCTGTCATCTC
ACCTTGCTCCTGCCGAGAAAGTATCCATCATGGCTGATGCAATGCGGCGGCTGCATACGCTTGATCCGGC
TACCTGCCCATTCGACCACCAAGCGAAACATCGCATCGAGCGAGCACGTACTCGGATGGAAGCCGGTCTT
GTCGATCAGGATGATCTGGACGAAGAGCATCAGGGGCTCGCGCCAGCCGAACTGTTCGCCAGGCTCAAGG
CGAGCATGCCCGACGGCGAGGATCTCGTCGTGACCCATGGCGATGCCTGCTTGCCGAATATCATGGTGGA
AAATGGCCGCTTTTCTGGATTCATCGACTGTGGCCGGCTGGGTGTGGCGGACCGCTATCAGGACATAGCG
TTGGCTACCCGTGATATTGCTGAAGAGCTTGGCGGCGAATGGGCTGACCGCTTCCTCGTGCTTTACGGTA
TCGCCGCTCCCGATTCGCAGCGCATCGCCTTCTATCGCCTTCTTGACGAGTTCTTCTGAGCGGGACTCTG
GGGTTCGAAATGACCGACCAAGCGACGCCCAACCTGCCATCACGAGATTTCGATTCCACCGCCGCCTTCT
ATGAAAGGTTGGGCTTCGGAATCGTTTTCCGGGACGCCGGCTGGATGATCCTCCAGCGCGGGGATCTCAT
GCTGGAGTTCTTCGCCCACCCTAGGGGGAGGCTAACTGAAACACGGAAGGAGACAATACCGGAAGGAACC
CGCGCTATGACGGCAATAAAAAGACAGAATAAAACGCACGGTGTTGGGTCGTTTGTTCATAAACGCGGGG
TTCGGTCCCAGGGCTGGCACTCTGTCGATACCCCACCGAGACCCCATTGGGGCCAATACGCCCGCGTTTC
TTCCTTTTCCCCACCCCACCCCCCAAGTTCGGGTGAAGGCCCAGGGCTCGCAGCCAACGTCGGGGCGGCA
GGCCCTGCCATAGCCTCAGGTTACTCATATATACTTTAGATTGATTTAAAACTTCATTTTTAATTTAAAA
GGATCTAGGTGAAGATCCTTTTTGATAATCTCATGACCAAAATCCCTTAACGTGAGTTTTCGTTCCACTG
AGCGTCAGACCCCGTAGAAAAGATCAAAGGATCTTCTTGAGATCCTTTTTTTCTGCGCGTAATCTGCTGC
TTGCAAACAAAAAAACCACCGCTACCAGCGGTGGTTTGTTTGCCGGATCAAGAGCTACCAACTCTTTTTC
CGAAGGTAACTGGCTTCAGCAGAGCGCAGATACCAAATACTGTCCTTCTAGTGTAGCCGTAGTTAGGCCA
CCACTTCAAGAACTCTGTAGCACCGCCTACATACCTCGCTCTGCTAATCCTGTTACCAGTGGCTGCTGCC
AGTGGCGATAAGTCGTGTCTTACCGGGTTGGACTCAAGACGATAGTTACCGGATAAGGCGCAGCGGTCGG
GCTGAACGGGGGGTTCGTGCACACAGCCCAGCTTGGAGCGAACGACCTACACCGAACTGAGATACCTACA
GCGTGAGCTATGAGAAAGCGCCACGCTTCCCGAAGGGAGAAAGGCGGACAGGTATCCGGTAAGCGGCAGG
GTCGGAACAGGAGAGCGCACGAGGGAGCTTCCAGGGGGAAACGCCTGGTATCTTTATAGTCCTGTCGGGT
TTCGCCACCTCTGACTTGAGCGTCGATTTTTGTGATGCTCGTCAGGGGGGCGGAGCCTATGGAAAAACGC
CAGCAACGCGGCCTTTTTACGGTTCCTGGCCTTTTGCTGGCCTTTTGCTCACATGTTCTTTCCTGCGTTA
TCCCCTGATTCTGTGGATAACCGTATTACCGCCATGCAT
