>Addgene plasmid #37132 | pLSSmOrange-mKate2 caspase-3 biosensor | addgene partial sequence | sequence record 47337 | SV40pA-rev
AGTTAACAACAACAATTGCATTCATTTTATGTTTCAGGTTCAGGGGGAGGTGTGGGAGGTTTTTTAAAGC
AAGTAAAACCTCTACAAATGTGGTATGGCTGATTATGATCTAGAGTCGCGGCCGCTCATCTGTGCCCCAG
TTTGCTAGGGAGGTCGCAGTATCTGGCCACAGCCACCTCGTGCTGCTCGACGTAGGTCTCTTTGTCGGCC
TCCTTGATTCTTTCCAGTCTTCTGTCCACATAGTAGACGCCGGGCATCTTGAGGTTCTTAGCGGGTTTCT
TGGATCTGTATGTGGTCTTCAAGTTGCAGATCAGGTGGCCCCCGCCCACGAGCTTCAGGGCCATGTCGGC
TCTGCCTTCCAGGCCGCCGTCAGCGGGGTACAGGGTCTCGGTGGAGGCCTCCCAGCCGAGTGTTTTCTTC
TGCATCACAGGGCCGTTGGATGGGAAGTTCACCCCTCTGATCTTGACGTTGTAGATGAGGCAGCCGTCCT
GGAGGCTGGTGTCCTGGGTAGCGGTCAGCACGCCCCCGTCTTCGTATGTGGTGACTCTCTCCCATGTGAA
GCCCTCGGGGAAGGACTGCTTAAAGAAGTCGGGGATGCCCTGGGTGTGGTTGATGAAGGTTTTGCTGCCG
TACATGAAGCTGGTAGCCAGGATGTCGAAGGCGAAGGGGAGAGGGCCGCCCTCGACCGCCTTGATTCTCA
TGGTCTGGGTGCCCTCGTANGGCTTGCCTTCGCCCTCGGATGTGCACTTGAAGTGGTGGTTGTTCACGGT
GCCCTCCATGTACAGCTTCATGTGCATGTTCTCCTTAATCAGCTCGCTCACCATGGTGGCGACCGGTGAA
CCAGAACCACCAAGCTTATCAACTTCATCAGAACCAGAACCACCGAATTCCTTGTACAGCTCGTCCATGC
CG
