>Addgene plasmid #37132 | pLSSmOrange-mKate2 caspase-3 biosensor | addgene partial sequence | sequence record 47338 | CMV-F 5'-CGCAAATGGGCGGTAGGCGTG-3'
GTGAACCGTCAGATCCGCTAGCGCTACCGGACTCAGATCTCGCCACCATGGTGAGCAAGGGCGAGGAGAA
TAACATGGCCATCATCAAGGAGTTCATGCGCTTCAAGGTGCGCATGGAGGGCTCCGTGAACGGCCACGAG
TTCGAGATCGAGGGCGAGGGCGAGGGCCGCCCCTACGAGGGCTTTCAGACCGTTAAGCTGAAGGTGACCA
AGGGTGGCCCCCTGCCCTTCGCCTGGGACATCTTGTCCCCTCAGTTCACCTACGGCTCCAAGGCCTACGT
GAAGCACCCCGCCGACATCCCCGACTACCTCAAGCTGTCCTTCCCCGAGGGCTTCAAGTGGGAGCGCGTG
ATGAACTTCGAGGACGGCGGCGTGGTGACCGTGACTCAGGACTCCTCCCTGCAGGACGGCGAGTTCATCT
ACAAGGTGAAGCTGCGCGGCACCAACTTCCCCTCCGACGGCCCCGTAATGCAGAAGAAGACCATGGGCAT
GGAGGCCTCCTCCGAGCGGATGTACCCCGAGGACGGCGCCCTGAAGGGCGAGGACAAGCTCAGGCTGAAG
CTGAAGGACGGCGGCCACTACACCTCCGAGGTCAAGACCACCTACAAGGCCAAGAAGCCCGTGCAGTTGC
CCGGCGCCTACATCGTCGACATCAAGTTGGACATCACCTCCCACAACGAGGACTACACCATCGTGGAACA
GTACGAACGCGCCGAGGGCCGCCACTCCACCGGCGGCATGGACGAGCTGTACAAGGAATTCGGTGGTTCT
GGTTCTGATGAAGTTGATAAGCTTGGTGGTTCTGGTTCACCGGTCGCCACCATGGTGAGCGAGCTGATTA
AGGAGAACATGCACATGAAGCTGTACATGGAGGGCACCGTGAACAACCACCACTTCAAGTGCACATCCGA
